>Addgene plasmid #158227 | pLPCX mCER-Prx1 | depositor full sequence | sequence record 305305 | pLPCX mCER-Prx1 sequence 7546 bps
GCGGCCGCCTCGGCCAAACATCGATAAAATAAAAGATTTTATTTAGTCTCCAGAAAAAGGGGGGAATGAA
AGACCCCACCTGTAGGTTTGGCAAGCTAGCTTAAGTAACGCCATTTTGCAAGGCATGGAAAAATACATAA
CTGAGAATAGAGAAGTTCAGATCAAGGTCAGGAACAGATGGAACAGCTGAATATGGGCCAAACAGGATAT
CTGTGGTAAGCAGTTCCTGCCCCGGCTCAGGGCCAAGAACAGATGGAACAGCTGAATATGGGCCAAACAG
GATATCTGTGGTAAGCAGTTCCTGCCCCGGCTCAGGGCCAAGAACAGATGGTCCCCAGATGCGGTCCAGC
CCTCAGCAGTTTCTAGAGAACCATCAGATGTTTCCAGGGTGCCCCAAGGACCTGAAATGACCCTGTGCCT
TATTTGAACTAACCAATCAGTTCGCTTCTCGCTTCTGTTCGCGCGCTTCTGCTCCCCGAGCTCAATAAAA
GAGCCCACAACCCCTCACTCGGGGCGCCAGTCCTCCGATTGACTGAGTCGCCCGGGTACCCGTGTATCCA
ATAAACCCTCTTGCAGTTGCATCCGACTTGTGGTCTCGCTGTTCCTTGGGAGGGTCTCCTCTGAGTGATT
GACTACCCGTCAGCGGGGGTCTTTCATTTGGGGGCTCGTCCGGGATCGGGAGACCCCTGCCCAGGGACCA
CCGACCCACCACCGGGAGGTAAGCTGGCTGCCTCGCGCGTTTCGGTGATGACGGTGAAAACCTCTGACAC
ATGCAGCTCCCGGAGACGGTCACAGCTTGTCTGTAAGCGGATGCCGGGAGCAGACAAGCCCGTCAGGGCG
CGTCAGCGGGTGTTGGCGGGTGTCGGGGCGCAGCCATGACCCAGTCACGTAGCGATAGCGGAGTGTACTG
ATAACTTCGTATAATGTATGCTATACGAAGTTATTAGGTCTGAAGAGGAGTTTACGTCCAGCCAAGCTAG
GGCCGCGATCCGGAACCCTTAATATAACTTCGTATAATGTATGCTATACGAAGTTATCAGTACTGGCTTA
ACTATGCGGCATCAGAGCAGATTGTACTGAGAGTGCACCATATGCGGTGTGAAATACCGCACAGATGCGT
AAGGAGAAAATACCGCATCAGGCGCTCTTCCGCTTCCTCGCTCACTGACTCGCTGCGCTCGGTCGTTCGG
CTGCGGCGAGCGGTATCAGCTCACTCAAAGGCGGTAATACGGTTATCCACAGAATCAGGGGATAACGCAG
GAAAGAACATGTGAGCAAAAGGCCAGCAAAAGGCCAGGAACCGTAAAAAGGCCGCGTTGCTGGCGTTTTT
CCATAGGCTCCGCCCCCCTGACGAGCATCACAAAAATCGACGCTCAAGTCAGAGGTGGCGAAACCCGACA
GGACTATAAAGATACCAGGCGTTTCCCCCTGGAAGCTCCCTCGTGCGCTCTCCTGTTCCGACCCTGCCGC
TTACCGGATACCTGTCCGCCTTTCTCCCTTCGGGAAGCGTGGCGCTTTCTCATAGCTCACGCTGTAGGTA
TCTCAGTTCGGTGTAGGTCGTTCGCTCCAAGCTGGGCTGTGTGCACGAACCCCCCGTTCAGCCCGACCGC
TGCGCCTTATCCGGTAACTATCGTCTTGAGTCCAACCCGGTAAGACACGACTTATCGCCACTGGCAGCAG
CCACTGGTAACAGGATTAGCAGAGCGAGGTATGTAGGCGGTGCTACAGAGTTCTTGAAGTGGTGGCCTAA
CTACGGCTACACTAGAAGGACAGTATTTGGTATCTGCGCTCTGCTGAAGCCAGTTACCTTCGGAAAAAGA
GTTGGTAGCTCTTGATCCGGCAAACAAACCACCGCTGGTAGCGGTGGTTTTTTTGTTTGCAAGCAGCAGA
TTACGCGCAGAAAAAAAGGATCTCAAGAAGATCCTTTGATCTTTTCTACGGGGTCTGACGCTCAGTGGAA
CGAAAACTCACGTTAAGGGATTTTGGTCATGAGATTATCAAAAAGGATCTTCACCTAGATCCTTTTAAAT
TAAAAATGAAGTTTTAAATCAATCTAAAGTATATATGAGTAAACTTGGTCTGACAGTTACCAATGCTTAA
TCAGTGAGGCACCTATCTCAGCGATCTGTCTATTTCGTTCATCCATAGTTGCCTGACTCCCCGTCGTGTA
GATAACTACGATACGGGAGGGCTTACCATCTGGCCCCAGTGCTGCAATGATACCGCGAGACCCACGCTCA
CCGGCTCCAGATTTATCAGCAATAAACCAGCCAGCCGGAAGGGCCGAGCGCAGAAGTGGTCCTGCAACTT
TATCCGCCTCCATCCAGTCTATTAATTGTTGCCGGGAAGCTAGAGTAAGTAGTTCGCCAGTTAATAGTTT
GCGCAACGTTGTTGCCATTGCTGCAGGCATCGTGGTGTCACGCTCGTCGTTTGGTATGGCTTCATTCAGC
TCCGGTTCCCAACGATCAAGGCGAGTTACATGATCCCCCATGTTGTGCAAAAAAGCGGTTAGCTCCTTCG
GTCCTCCGATCGTTGTCAGAAGTAAGTTGGCCGCAGTGTTATCACTCATGGTTATGGCAGCACTGCATAA
TTCTCTTACTGTCATGCCATCCGTAAGATGCTTTTCTGTGACTGGTGAGTACTCAACCAAGTCATTCTGA
GAATAGTGTATGCGGCGACCGAGTTGCTCTTGCCCGGCGTCAACACGGGATAATACCGCGCCACATAGCA
GAACTTTAAAAGTGCTCATCATTGGAAAACGTTCTTCGGGGCGAAAACTCTCAAGGATCTTACCGCTGTT
GAGATCCAGTTCGATGTAACCCACTCGTGCACCCAACTGATCTTCAGCATCTTTTACTTTCACCAGCGTT
TCTGGGTGAGCAAAAACAGGAAGGCAAAATGCCGCAAAAAAGGGAATAAGGGCGACACGGAAATGTTGAA
TACTCATACTCTTCCTTTTTCAATATTATTGAAGCATTTATCAGGGTTATTGTCTCATGAGCGGATACAT
ATTTGAATGTATTTAGAAAAATAAACAAATAGGGGTTCCGCGCACATTTCCCCGAAAAGTGCCACCTGAC
GTCTAAGAAACCATTATTATCATGACATTAACCTATAAAAATAGGCGTATCACGAGGCCCTTTCGTCTTC
AAGAATTGCTAGCAATTGCTAGCAATTGCTAGCAATTCATACCAGATCACCGAAAACTGTCCTCCAAATG
TGTCCCCCTCACACTCCCAAATTCGCGGGCTTCTGCCTCTTAGACCACTCTACCCTATTCCCCACACTCA
CCGGAGCCAAAGCCGCGGCCCTTCCGTTTCTTTGCTTTTGAAAGACCCCACCCGTAGGTGGCAAGCTAGC
TTAAGTAACGCCACTTTGCAAGGCATGGAAAAATACATAACTGAGAATAGAAAAGTTCAGATCAAGGTCA
GGAACAAAGAAACAGCTGAATACCAAACAGGATATCTGTGGTAAGCGGTTCCTGCCCCGGCTCAGGGCCA
AGAACAGATGAGACAGCTGAGTGATGGGCCAAACAGGATATCTGTGGTAAGCAGTTCCTGCCCCGGCTCG
GGGCCAAGAACAGATGGTCCCCAGATGCGGTCCAGCCCTCAGCAGTTTCTAGTGAATCATCAGATGTTTC
CAGGGTGCCCCAAGGACCTGAAAATGACCCTGTACCTTATTTGAACTAACCAATCAGTTCGCTTCTCGCT
TCTGTTCGCGCGCTTCCGCTCTCCGAGCTCAATAAAAGAGCCCACAACCCCTCACTCGGCGCGCCAGTCT
TCCGATAGACTGCGTCGCCCGGGTACCCGTATTCCCAATAAAGCCTCTTGCTGTTTGCATCCGAATCGTG
GTCTCGCTGTTCCTTGGGAGGGTCTCCTCTGAGTGATTGACTACCCACGACGGGGGTCTTTCATTTGGGG
GCTCGTCCGGGATTTGGAGACCCCTGCCCAGGGACCACCGACCCACCACCGGGAGGTAAGCTGGCCAGCA
ACTTATCTGTGTCTGTCCGATTGTCTAGTGTCTATGTTTGATGTTATGCGCCTGCGTCTGTACTAGTTAG
CTAACTAGCTCTGTATCTGGCGGACCCGTGGTGGAACTGACGAGTTCTGAACACCCGGCCGCAACCCTGG
GAGACGTCCCAGGGACTTTGGGGGCCGTTTTTGTGGCCCGACCTGAGGAAGGGAGTCGATGTGGAATCCG
ACCCCGTCAGGATATGTGGTTCTGGTAGGAGACGAGAACCTAAAACAGTTCCCGCCTCCGTCTGAATTTT
TGCTTTCGGTTTGGAACCGAAGCCGCGCGTCTTGTCTGCTGCAGCGCTGCAGCATCGTTCTGTGTTGTCT
CTGTCTGACTGTGTTTCTGTATTTGTCTGAAAATTAGGGCCAGACTGTTACCACTCCCTTAAGTTTGACC
TTAGGTCACTGGAAAGATGTCGAGCGGATCGCTCACAACCAGTCGGTAGATGTCAAGAAGAGACGTTGGG
TTACCTTCTGCTCTGCAGAATGGCCAACCTTTAACGTCGGATGGCCGCGAGACGGCACCTTTAACCGAGA
CCTCATCACCCAGGTTAAGATCAAGGTCTTTTCACCTGGCCCGCATGGACACCCAGACCAGGTCCCCTAC
ATCGTGACCTGGGAAGCCTTGGCTTTTGACCCCCCTCCCTGGGTCAAGCCCTTTGTACACCCTAAGCCTC
CGCCTCCTCTTCCTCCATCCGCCCCGTCTCTCCCCCTTGAACCTCCTCGTTCGACCCCGCCTCGATCCTC
CCTTTATCCAGCCCTCACTCCTTCTCTAGGCGCCGGAATTGATCCCCCGGGCTGCAGGTCGGCCGCCACG
ACCGGTGCCGCCACCATCCCCTGACCCACGCCCCTGACCCCTCACAAGGAGACGACCTTCCATGACCGAG
TACAAGCCCACGGTGCGCCTCGCCACCCGCGACGACGTCCCCCGGGCCGTACGCACCCTCGCCGCCGCGT
TCGCCGACTACCCCGCCACGCGCCACACCGTCGACCCGGACCGCCACATCGAGCGGGTCACCGAGCTGCA
AGAACTCTTCCTCACGCGCGTCGGGCTCGACATCGGCAAGGTGTGGGTCGCGGACGACGGCGCCGCGGTG
GCGGTCTGGACCACGCCGGAGAGCGTCGAAGCGGGGGCGGTGTTCGCCGAGATCGGCCCGCGCATGGCCG
AGTTGAGCGGTTCCCGGCTGGCCGCGCAGCAACAGATGGAAGGCCTCCTGGCGCCGCACCGGCCCAAGGA
GCCCGCGTGGTTCCTGGCCACCGTCGGCGTCTCGCCCGACCACCAGGGCAAGGGTCTGGGCAGCGCCGTC
GTGCTCCCCGGAGTGGAGGCGGCCGAGCGCGCCGGGGTGCCCGCCTTCCTGGAGACCTCCGCGCCCCGCA
ACCTCCCCTTCTACGAGCGGCTCGGCTTCACCGTCACCGCCGACGTCGAGTGCCCGAAGGACCGCGCGAC
CTGGTGCATGACCCGCAAGCCCGGTGCCTGACGCCCGCCCCACGACCCGCAGCGCCCGACCGAAAGGAGC
GCACGACCCCATGGCTCCGACCGAAGCCGACCCGGGCGGCCCCGCCGACCCCGCACCCGCCCCCGAGGCC
CACCGACTCTAGTAATAGTAATCAATTACGGGGTCATTAGTTCATAGCCCATATATGGAGTTCCGCGTTA
CATAACTTACGGTAAATGGCCCGCCTGGCTGACCGCCCAACGACCCCCGCCCATTGACGTCAATAATGAC
GTATGTTCCCATAGTAACGCCAATAGGGACTTTCCATTGACGTCAATGGGTGGAGTATTTACGGTAAACT
GCCCACTTGGCAGTACATCAAGTGTATCATATGCCAAGTACGCCCCCTATTGACGTCAATGACGGTAAAT
GGCCCGCCTGGCATTATGCCCAGTACATGACCTTATGGGACTTTCCTACTTGGCAGTACATCTACGTATT
AGTCATCGCTATTACCATGGTGATGCGGTTTTGGCAGTACATCAATGGGCGTGGATAGCGGTTTGACTCA
CGGGGATTTCCAAGTCTCCACCCCATTGACGTCAATGGGAGTTTGTTTTGGCACCAAAATCAACGGGACT
TTCCAAAATGTCGTAACAACTCCGCCCCATTGACGCAAATGGGCGGTAGGCGTGTACGGTGGGAGGTCTA
TATAAGCAGAGCTGGTTTAGTGAACCGTCAGATCCGCTAGCGCTACCGGACTCAGATCTCGAGATGGTGA
GCAAGGGCGAGGAGCTGTTCACCGGGGTGGTGCCCATCCTGGTCGAGCTGGACGGCGACGTAAACGGCCA
CAAGTTCAGCGTGTCCGGCGAGGGCGAGGGCGATGCCACCTACGGCAAGCTGACCCTGAAGTTCATCTGC
ACCACCGGCAAGCTGCCCGTGCCCTGGCCCACCCTCGTGACCACCCTGACCTGGGGCGTGCAGTGCTTCG
CCCGCTACCCCGACCACATGAAGCAGCACGACTTCTTCAAGTCCGCCATGCCCGAAGGCTACGTCCAGGA
GCGCACCATCTTCTTCAAGGACGACGGCAACTACAAGACCCGCGCCGAGGTGAAGTTCGAGGGCGACACC
CTGGTGAACCGCATCGAGCTGAAGGGCATCGACTTCAAGGAGGACGGCAACATCCTGGGGCACAAGCTGG
AGTACAACGCCATCAGCGACAACGTCTATATCACCGCCGACAAGCAGAAGAACGGCATCAAGGCCAACTT
CAAGATCCGCCACAACATCGAGGACGGCAGCGTGCAGCTCGCCGACCACTACCAGCAGAACACCCCCATC
GGCGACGGCCCCGTGCTGCTGCCCGACAACCACTACCTGAGCACCCAGTCCAAGCTGAGCAAAGACCCCA
ACGAGAAGCGCGATCACATGGTCCTGCTGGAGTTCGTGACCGCCGCCGGGATCACTCTCGGCATGGACGA
GCTGTACAAGGGTACCATGTCTTCAGGAAATGCTAAAATTGGGCACCCTGCCCCCAACTTCAAAGCCACA
GCTGTTATGCCAGATGGTCAGTTTAAAGATATCAGCCTGTCTGACTACAAAGGAAAATATGTTGTGTTCT
TCTTTTACCCTCTTGACTTCACCTTTGTGTGCCCCACGGAGATCATTGCTTTCAGTGATAGGGCAGAAGA
ATTTAAGAAACTCAACTGCCAAGTGATTGGTGCTTCTGTGGATTCTCACTTCTGTCATCTAGCATGGGTC
AATACACCTAAGAAACAAGGAGGACTGGGACCCATGAACATTCCTTTGGTATCAGACCCGAAGCGCACCA
TTGCTCAGGATTATGGGGTCTTAAAGGCTGATGAAGGCATCTCGTTCAGGGGCCTTTTTATCATTGATGA
TAAGGGTATTCTTCGGCAGATCACTGTAAATGACCTCCCTGTTGGCCGCTCTGTGGATGAGACTTTGAGA
CTAGTTCAGGCCTTCCAGTTCACTGACAAACATGGGGAAGTGTGCCCAGCTGGCTGGAAACCTGGCAGTG
ATACCATCAAGCCTGATGTCCAAAAGAGCAAAGAATATTTCTCCAAGCAGAAGTAA
Features (pLannotate 1.2.2; 23 found; start..end, strand, type, name):
     65..658     +  LTR            LTR: long terminal repeat from Moloney murine leukemia virus
    727..767     +  CDS            rop (fragment): Rop protein, which maintains plasmids at low copy number; rop
    869..907     +  misc_feature   bom (fragment): basis of mobility region from pBR322
    911..944     -  protein_bind   loxP: Cre-mediated recombination occurs in the 8-bp core sequence (GCATACAT). Cre recombinase
   1004..1037    -  protein_bind   loxP: Cre-mediated recombination occurs in the 8-bp core sequence (GCATACAT). Cre recombinase
   1041..1142    +  misc_feature   bom (fragment): basis of mobility region from pBR322
   1328..1916    -  rep_origin     ori: high-copy-number ColE1/pMB1/pBR322/pUC origin of replication
   2087..2947    -  CDS            AmpR: β-lactamase; bla; confers resistance to ampicillin, carbenicillin, and related antibiotics
   2948..3052    -  promoter       AmpR promoter: bla
   3329..3436    +  LTR            3' LTR (ΔU3) (fragment): self-inactivating 3' long terminal repeat (LTR) from Moloney murine leukemia virus
   3453..3510    +  LTR            LTR (fragment): long terminal repeat from Moloney murine leukemia virus
   3524..3587    +  LTR            LTR (fragment): long terminal repeat from Moloney murine leukemia virus
   3740..3915    +  LTR            5' LTR (truncated): truncated long terminal repeat from Moloney murine sarcoma virus
   4037..4311    +  misc_feature   MESV Ψ (fragment): packaging signal of murine embryonic stem cell virus
   4378..4794    +  CDS            gag (truncated): truncated Moloney murine leukemia virus (MMLV) gag gene lacking the start codon
   4801..4818    +  misc_feature   MCS (fragment): pBluescript multiple cloning site
   4892..5491    +  CDS            PuroR: puromycin N-acetyltransferase; pac from Streptomyces; confers resistance to puromycin
   5541..5606    +  CDS            dmpM (fragment): DMPM_STRAD - Protein inferred from homology: Swiss-Prot protein existence level 3. From Streptomyces alboniger.
   5666..5969    +  enhancer       CMV enhancer: human cytomegalovirus immediate early enhancer
   5970..6173    +  promoter       CMV promoter: human cytomegalovirus (CMV) immediate early promoter
   6196..6223    +  misc_feature   MCS (fragment): multiple cloning site
   6224..6940    +  CDS            mCerulean: mCerulean is a basic (constitutively fluorescent) cyan fluorescent protein published in 2005, derived from Aequorea victoria. It is reported to be a very rapidly-maturing monomer.
   6947..7543    +  CDS            PRDX1: PRDX1_HUMAN - Also known as PAGA, PAGB, TDPX2. Experimental evidence at protein level: Swiss-Prot protein existence level 1. Thiol-specific peroxidase that catalyzes the reduction of hydrogen peroxide and organic hydroperoxides to water and alcohols, respectively. Plays a role in cell protection against oxidative stress by detoxifying peroxides and as sensor of hydrogen peroxide-mediated signaling events. Might participate in the signaling cascades of growth factors and tumor necrosis factor-alpha by regulating the intracellular concentrations of H(2)O(2) (PubMed:9497357). Reduces an intramole
