>Addgene plasmid #158227 | pLPCX mCER-Prx1 | addgene full sequence | sequence record 333807 | Addgene NGS Result
TAAGCGGCCGCCTCGGCCAAACATCGATAAAATAAAAGATTTTATTTAGTCTCCAGAAAAAGGGGGGAAT
GAAAGACCCCACCTGTAGGTTTGGCAAGCTAGCTTAAGTAACGCCATTTTGCAAGGCATGGAAAAATACA
TAACTGAGAATAGAGAAGTTCAGATCAAGGTCAGGAACAGATGGAACAGCTGAATATGGGCCAAACAGGA
TATCTGTGGTAAGCAGTTCCTGCCCCGGCTCAGGGCCAAGAACAGATGGAACAGCTGAATATGGGCCAAA
CAGGATATCTGTGGTAAGCAGTTCCTGCCCCGGCTCAGGGCCAAGAACAGATGGTCCCCAGATGCGGTCC
AGCCCTCAGCAGTTTCTAGAGAACCATCAGATGTTTCCAGGGTGCCCCAAGGACCTGAAATGACCCTGTG
CCTTATTTGAACTAACCAATCAGTTCGCTTCTCGCTTCTGTTCGCGCGCTTCTGCTCCCCGAGCTCAATA
AAAGAGCCCACAACCCCTCACTCGGGGCGCCAGTCCTCCGATTGACTGAGTCGCCCGGGTACCCGTGTAT
CCAATAAACCCTCTTGCAGTTGCATCCGACTTGTGGTCTCGCTGTTCCTTGGGAGGGTCTCCTCTGAGTG
ATTGACTACCCGTCAGCGGGGGTCTTTCATTTGGGGGCTCGTCCGGGATCGGGAGACCCCTGCCCAGGGA
CCACCGACCCACCACCGGGAGGTAAGCTGGCTGCCTCGCGCGTTTCGGTGATGACGGTGAAAACCTCTGA
CACATGCAGCTCCCGGAGACGGTCACAGCTTGTCTGTAAGCGGATGCCGGGAGCAGACAAGCCCGTCAGG
GCGCGTCAGCGGGTGTTGGCGGGTGTCGGGGCGCAGCCATGACCCAGTCACGTAGCGATAGCGGAGTGTA
CTGATAACTTCGTATAATGTATGCTATACGAAGTTATTAGGTCTGAAGAGGAGTTTACGTCCAGCCAAGC
TAGGGCCGCGATCCGGAACCCTTAATATAACTTCGTATAATGTATGCTATACGAAGTTATCAGTACTGGC
TTAACTATGCGGCATCAGAGCAGATTGTACTGAGAGTGCACCATATGCGGTGTGAAATACCGCACAGATG
CGTAAGGAGAAAATACCGCATCAGGCGCTCTTCCGCTTCCTCGCTCACTGACTCGCTGCGCTCGGTCGTT
CGGCTGCGGCGAGCGGTATCAGCTCACTCAAAGGCGGTAATACGGTTATCCACAGAATCAGGGGATAACG
CAGGAAAGAACATGTGAGCAAAAGGCCAGCAAAAGGCCAGGAACCGTAAAAAGGCCGCGTTGCTGGCGTT
TTTCCATAGGCTCCGCCCCCCTGACGAGCATCACAAAAATCGACGCTCAAGTCAGAGGTGGCGAAACCCG
ACAGGACTATAAAGATACCAGGCGTTTCCCCCTGGAAGCTCCCTCGTGCGCTCTCCTGTTCCGACCCTGC
CGCTTACCGGATACCTGTCCGCCTTTCTCCCTTCGGGAAGCGTGGCGCTTTCTCATAGCTCACGCTGTAG
GTATCTCAGTTCGGTGTAGGTCGTTCGCTCCAAGCTGGGCTGTGTGCACGAACCCCCCGTTCAGCCCGAC
CGCTGCGCCTTATCCGGTAACTATCGTCTTGAGTCCAACCCGGTAAGACACGACTTATCGCCACTGGCAG
CAGCCACTGGTAACAGGATTAGCAGAGCGAGGTATGTAGGCGGTGCTACAGAGTTCTTGAAGTGGTGGCC
TAACTACGGCTACACTAGAAGGACAGTATTTGGTATCTGCGCTCTGCTGAAGCCAGTTACCTTCGGAAAA
AGAGTTGGTAGCTCTTGATCCGGCAAACAAACCACCGCTGGTAGCGGTGGTTTTTTTGTTTGCAAGCAGC
AGATTACGCGCAGAAAAAAAGGATCTCAAGAAGATCCTTTGATCTTTTCTACGGGGTCTGACGCTCAGTG
GAACGAAAACTCACGTTAAGGGATTTTGGTCATGAGATTATCAAAAAGGATCTTCACCTAGATCCTTTTA
AATTAAAAATGAAGTTTTAAATCAATCTAAAGTATATATGAGTAAACTTGGTCTGACAGTTACCAATGCT
TAATCAGTGAGGCACCTATCTCAGCGATCTGTCTATTTCGTTCATCCATAGTTGCCTGACTCCCCGTCGT
GTAGATAACTACGATACGGGAGGGCTTACCATCTGGCCCCAGTGCTGCAATGATACCGCGAGACCCACGC
TCACCGGCTCCAGATTTATCAGCAATAAACCAGCCAGCCGGAAGGGCCGAGCGCAGAAGTGGTCCTGCAA
CTTTATCCGCCTCCATCCAGTCTATTAATTGTTGCCGGGAAGCTAGAGTAAGTAGTTCGCCAGTTAATAG
TTTGCGCAACGTTGTTGCCATTGCTGCAGGCATCGTGGTGTCACGCTCGTCGTTTGGTATGGCTTCATTC
AGCTCCGGTTCCCAACGATCAAGGCGAGTTACATGATCCCCCATGTTGTGCAAAAAAGCGGTTAGCTCCT
TCGGTCCTCCGATCGTTGTCAGAAGTAAGTTGGCCGCAGTGTTATCACTCATGGTTATGGCAGCACTGCA
TAATTCTCTTACTGTCATGCCATCCGTAAGATGCTTTTCTGTGACTGGTGAGTACTCAACCAAGTCATTC
TGAGAATAGTGTATGCGGCGACCGAGTTGCTCTTGCCCGGCGTCAACACGGGATAATACCGCGCCACATA
GCAGAACTTTAAAAGTGCTCATCATTGGAAAACGTTCTTCGGGGCGAAAACTCTCAAGGATCTTACCGCT
GTTGAGATCCAGTTCGATGTAACCCACTCGTGCACCCAACTGATCTTCAGCATCTTTTACTTTCACCAGC
GTTTCTGGGTGAGCAAAAACAGGAAGGCAAAATGCCGCAAAAAAGGGAATAAGGGCGACACGGAAATGTT
GAATACTCATACTCTTCCTTTTTCAATATTATTGAAGCATTTATCAGGGTTATTGTCTCATGAGCGGATA
CATATTTGAATGTATTTAGAAAAATAAACAAATAGGGGTTCCGCGCACATTTCCCCGAAAAGTGCCACCT
GACGTCTAAGAAACCATTATTATCATGACATTAACCTATAAAAATAGGCGTATCACGAGGCCCTTTCGTC
TTCAAGAATTGCTAGCAATTGCTAGCAATTGCTAGCAATTCATACCAGATCACCGAAAACTGTCCTCCAA
ATGTGTCCCCCTCACACTCCCAAATTCGCGGGCTTCTGCCTCTTAGACCACTCTACCCTATTCCCCACAC
TCACCGGAGCCAAAGCCGCGGCCCTTCCGTTTCTTTGCTTTTGAAAGACCCCACCCGTAGGTGGCAAGCT
AGCTTAAGTAACGCCACTTTGCAAGGCATGGAAAAATACATAACTGAGAATAGAAAAGTTCAGATCAAGG
TCAGGAACAAAGAAACAGCTGAATACCAAACAGGATATCTGTGGTAAGCGGTTCCTGCCCCGGCTCAGGG
CCAAGAACAGATGAGACAGCTGAGTGATGGGCCAAACAGGATATCTGTGGTAAGCAGTTCCTGCCCCGGC
TCGGGGCCAAGAACAGATGGTCCCCAGATGCGGTCCAGCCCTCAGCAGTTTCTAGTGAATCATCAGATGT
TTCCAGGGTGCCCCAAGGACCTGAAAATGACCCTGTACCTTATTTGAACTAACCAATCAGTTCGCTTCTC
GCTTCTGTTCGCGCGCTTCCGCTCTCCGAGCTCAATAAAAGAGCCCACAACCCCTCACTCGGCGCGCCAG
TCTTCCGATAGACTGCGTCGCCCGGGTACCCGTATTCCCAATAAAGCCTCTTGCTGTTTGCATCCGAATC
GTGGTCTCGCTGTTCCTTGGGAGGGTCTCCTCTGAGTGATTGACTACCCACGACGGGGGTCTTTCATTTG
GGGGCTCGTCCGGGATTTGGAGACCCCTGCCCAGGGACCACCGACCCACCACCGGGAGGTAAGCTGGCCA
GCAACTTATCTGTGTCTGTCCGATTGTCTAGTGTCTATGTTTGATGTTATGCGCCTGCGTCTGTACTAGT
TAGCTAACTAGCTCTGTATCTGGCGGACCCGTGGTGGAACTGACGAGTTCTGAACACCCGGCCGCAACCC
TGGGAGACGTCCCAGGGACTTTGGGGGCCGTTTTTGTGGCCCGACCTGAGGAAGGGAGTCGATGTGGAAT
CCGACCCCGTCAGGATATGTGGTTCTGGTAGGAGACGAGAACCTAAAACAGTTCCCGCCTCCGTCTGAAT
TTTTGCTTTCGGTTTGGAACCGAAGCCGCGCGTCTTGTCTGCTGCAGCGCTGCAGCATCGTTCTGTGTTG
TCTCTGTCTGACTGTGTTTCTGTATTTGTCTGAAAATTAGGGCCAGACTGTTACCACTCCCTTAAGTTTG
ACCTTAGGTCACTGGAAAGATGTCGAGCGGATCGCTCACAACCAGTCGGTAGATGTCAAGAAGAGACGTT
GGGTTACCTTCTGCTCTGCAGAATGGCCAACCTTTAACGTCGGATGGCCGCGAGACGGCACCTTTAACCG
AGACCTCATCACCCAGGTTAAGATCAAGGTCTTTTCACCTGGCCCGCATGGACACCCAGACCAGGTCCCC
TACATCGTGACCTGGGAAGCCTTGGCTTTTGACCCCCCTCCCTGGGTCAAGCCCTTTGTACACCCTAAGC
CTCCGCCTCCTCTTCCTCCATCCGCCCCGTCTCTCCCCCTTGAACCTCCTCGTTCGACCCCGCCTCGATC
CTCCCTTTATCCAGCCCTCACTCCTTCTCTAGGCGCCGGAATGATCCCCCGGGCTGCAGGTCGGCCGCCA
CGACCGGTGCCGCCACCATCCCCTGACCCACGCCCCTGACCCCTCACAAGGAGACGACCTTCCATGACCG
AGTACAAGCCCACGGTGCGCCTCGCCACCCGCGACGACGTCCCCCGGGCCGTACGCACCCTCGCCGCCGC
GTTCGCCGACTACCCCGCCACGCGCCACACCGTCGACCCGGACCGCCACATCGAGCGGGTCACCGAGCTG
CAAGAACTCTTCCTCACGCGCGTCGGGCTCGACATCGGCAAGGTGTGGGTCGCGGACGACGGCGCCGCGG
TGGCGGTCTGGACCACGCCGGAGAGCGTCGAAGCGGGGGCGGTGTTCGCCGAGATCGGCCCGCGCATGGC
CGAGTTGAGCGGTTCCCGGCTGGCCGCGCAGCAACAGATGGAAGGCCTCCTGGCGCCGCACCGGCCCAAG
GAGCCCGCGTGGTTCCTGGCCACCGTCGGCGTCTCGCCCGACCACCAGGGCAAGGGTCTGGGCAGCGCCG
TCGTGCTCCCCGGAGTGGAGGCGGCCGAGCGCGCCGGGGTGCCCGCCTTCCTGGAGACCTCCGCGCCCCG
CAACCTCCCCTTCTACGAGCGGCTCGGCTTCACCGTCACCGCCGACGTCGAGGTGCCCGAAGGACCGCGC
ACCTGGTGCATGACCCGCAAGCCCGGTGCCTGACGCCCGCCCCACGACCCGCAGCGCCCGACCGAAAGGA
GCGCACGACCCCATGGCTCCGACCGAAGCCACCCGGGGCGGCCCCGCCGACCCCGCACCCGCCCCCGAGG
CCCACCGACTCTAGTAATAGTAATCAATTACGGGGTCATTAGTTCATAGCCCATATATGGAGTTCCGCGT
TACATAACTTACGGTAAATGGCCCGCCTGGCTGACCGCCCAACGACCCCCGCCCATTGACGTCAATAATG
ACGTATGTTCCCATAGTAACGCCAATAGGGACTTTCCATTGACGTCAATGGGTGGAGTATTTACGGTAAA
CTGCCCACTTGGCAGTACATCAAGTGTATCATATGCCAAGTACGCCCCCTATTGACGTCAATGACGGTAA
ATGGCCCGCCTGGCATTATGCCCAGTACATGACCTTATGGGACTTTCCTACTTGGCAGTACATCTACGTA
TTAGTCATCGCTATTACCATGGTGATGCGGTTTTGGCAGTACATCAATGGGCGTGGATAGCGGTTTGACT
CACGGGGATTTCCAAGTCTCCACCCCATTGACGTCAATGGGAGTTTGTTTTGGCACCAAAATCAACGGGA
CTTTCCAAAATGTCGTAACAACTCCGCCCCATTGACGCAAATGGGCGGTAGGCGTGTACGGTGGGAGGTC
TATATAAGCAGAGCTGGTTTAGTGAACCGTCAGATCCGCTAGCGCTACCGGACTCAGATCTCGAGATGGT
GAGCAAGGGCGAGGAGCTGTTCACCGGGGTGGTGCCCATCCTGGTCGAGCTGGACGGCGACGTAAACGGC
CACAAGTTCAGCGTGTCCGGCGAGGGCGAGGGCGATGCCACCTACGGCAAGCTGACCCTGAAGTTCATCT
GCACCACCGGCAAGCTGCCCGTGCCCTGGCCCACCCTCGTGACCACCCTGACCTGGGGCGTGCAGTGCTT
CGCCCGCTACCCCGACCACATGAAGCAGCACGACTTCTTCAAGTCCGCCATGCCCGAAGGCTACGTCCAG
GAGCGCACCATCTTCTTCAAGGACGACGGCAACTACAAGACCCGCGCCGAGGTGAAGTTCGAGGGCGACA
CCCTGGTGAACCGCATCGAGCTGAAGGGCATCGACTTCAAGGAGGACGGCAACATCCTGGGGCACAAGCT
GGAGTACAACGCCATCAGCGACAACGTCTATATCACCGCCGACAAGCAGAAGAACGGCATCAAGGCCAAC
TTCAAGATCCGCCACAACATCGAGGACGGCAGCGTGCAGCTCGCCGACCACTACCAGCAGAACACCCCCA
TCGGCGACGGCCCCGTGCTGCTGCCCGACAACCACTACCTGAGCACCCAGTCCAAGCTGAGCAAAGACCC
CAACGAGAAGCGCGATCACATGGTCCTGCTGGAGTTCGTGACCGCCGCCGGGATCACTCTCGGCATGGAC
GAGCTGTACAAGGGTACCATGTCTTCAGGAAATGCTAAAATTGGGCACCCTGCCCCCAACTTCAAAGCCA
CAGCTGTTATGCCAGATGGTCAGTTTAAAGATATCAGCCTGTCTGACTACAAAGGAAAATATGTTGTGTT
CTTCTTTTACCCTCTTGACTTCACCTTTGTGTGCCCCACGGAGATCATTGCTTTCAGTGATAGGGCAGAA
GAATTTAAGAAACTCAACTGCCAAGTGATTGGTGCTTCTGTGGATTCTCACTTCTGTCATCTAGCATGGG
TCAATACACCTAAGAAACAAGGAGGACTGGGACCCATGAACATTCCTTTGGTATCAGACCCGAAGCGCAC
CATTGCTCAGGATTATGGGGTCTTAAAGGCTGATGAAGGCATCTCGTTCAGGGGCCTTTTTATCATTGAT
GATAAGGGTATTCTTCGGCAGATCACTGTAAATGACCTCCCTGTTGGCCGCTCTGTGGATGAGACTTTGA
GACTAGTTCAGGCCTTCCAGTTCACTGACAAACATGGGGAAGTGTGCCCAGCTGGCTGGAAACCTGGCAG
TGATACCATCAAGCCTGATGTCCAAAAGAGCAAAGAATATTTCTCCAAGCAGAAG
Features (pLannotate 1.2.2; 23 found; start..end, strand, type, name):
     68..661     +  LTR            LTR: long terminal repeat from Moloney murine leukemia virus
    730..770     +  CDS            rop (fragment): Rop protein, which maintains plasmids at low copy number; rop
    872..910     +  misc_feature   bom (fragment): basis of mobility region from pBR322
    914..947     -  protein_bind   loxP: Cre-mediated recombination occurs in the 8-bp core sequence (GCATACAT). Cre recombinase
   1007..1040    -  protein_bind   loxP: Cre-mediated recombination occurs in the 8-bp core sequence (GCATACAT). Cre recombinase
   1044..1145    +  misc_feature   bom (fragment): basis of mobility region from pBR322
   1331..1919    -  rep_origin     ori: high-copy-number ColE1/pMB1/pBR322/pUC origin of replication
   2090..2950    -  CDS            AmpR: β-lactamase; bla; confers resistance to ampicillin, carbenicillin, and related antibiotics
   2951..3055    -  promoter       AmpR promoter: bla
   3332..3439    +  LTR            3' LTR (ΔU3) (fragment): self-inactivating 3' long terminal repeat (LTR) from Moloney murine leukemia virus
   3456..3513    +  LTR            LTR (fragment): long terminal repeat from Moloney murine leukemia virus
   3527..3590    +  LTR            LTR (fragment): long terminal repeat from Moloney murine leukemia virus
   3743..3918    +  LTR            5' LTR (truncated): truncated long terminal repeat from Moloney murine sarcoma virus
   4040..4314    +  misc_feature   MESV Ψ (fragment): packaging signal of murine embryonic stem cell virus
   4381..4797    +  CDS            gag (truncated): truncated Moloney murine leukemia virus (MMLV) gag gene lacking the start codon
   4803..4820    +  misc_feature   MCS (fragment): pBluescript multiple cloning site
   4894..5493    +  CDS            PuroR: puromycin N-acetyltransferase; pac from Streptomyces alboniger; confers resistance to puromycin
   5543..5608    +  CDS            dmpM (fragment): DMPM_STRAD - Protein inferred from homology: Swiss-Prot protein existence level 3. From Streptomyces alboniger.
   5668..5971    +  enhancer       CMV enhancer: human cytomegalovirus immediate early enhancer
   5972..6175    +  promoter       CMV promoter: human cytomegalovirus (CMV) immediate early promoter
   6198..6225    +  misc_feature   MCS (fragment): multiple cloning site
   6226..6942    +  CDS            mCerulean: mCerulean is a basic (constitutively fluorescent) cyan fluorescent protein published in 2005, derived from Aequorea victoria. It is reported to be a very rapidly-maturing monomer.
   6949..7545    +  CDS            PRDX1: PRDX1_HUMAN - Also known as PAGA, PAGB, TDPX2. Experimental evidence at protein level: Swiss-Prot protein existence level 1. Thiol-specific peroxidase that catalyzes the reduction of hydrogen peroxide and organic hydroperoxides to water and alcohols, respectively. Plays a role in cell protection against oxidative stress by detoxifying peroxides and as sensor of hydrogen peroxide-mediated signaling events. Might participate in the signaling cascades of growth factors and tumor necrosis factor-alpha by regulating the intracellular concentrations of H(2)O(2) (PubMed:9497357). Reduces an intramole
