[The description below was written by a language model from this plasmid's Addgene catalogue record and pLannotate feature annotations shown in this document.]
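Description:
pLPCX mCER-Prx1 is a gammaretroviral (Moloney murine leukemia/sarcoma virus-based) mammalian expression vector built on the pLPCX backbone and carrying a genetically encoded probe for peroxiredoxin 1 oligomerization. In bacteria it is maintained through a ColE1/pMB1-type origin and selected with ampicillin via the β-lactamase gene. The feature annotation calls this origin high-copy, but the catalogue lists the plasmid as low copy and names a recombination-reducing growth strain, as is common for LTR-containing plasmids. Two loxP sites are also annotated in the bacterial backbone among pBR322 bom fragments; the record gives no function for them.

The proviral region runs from a 5' LTR through a Ψ packaging signal and a truncated gag segment lacking its start codon, elements that allow the transcript to be packaged into retroviral particles when the viral proteins are supplied in trans. Next comes the puromycin N-acetyltransferase gene, which has no dedicated promoter annotated and is therefore presumably expressed from the LTR-driven transcript. An internal CMV enhancer/promoter then drives the payload, and a full MoMLV LTR closes the provirus across the circular junction of the map. The payload consists of mCerulean, a monomeric cyan fluorescent protein, placed directly upstream of human PRDX1 with only a very short gap, consistent with an N-terminal mCerulean–Prx1 fusion.

Because every fusion molecule carries the same fluorophore, assembly of Prx1 into higher-order oligomers brings mCerulean units close enough for homoFRET, giving a real-time readout of oligomerization in living cells. The retroviral format with puromycin selection is intended for generating stable cell lines. The depositor and sequencing-derived records differ by one nucleotide in length and show the same features.
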