Addgene plasmid #158227: pLPCX mCER-Prx1
Purpose: Genetically encoded HomoFRET-based probe to monitor peroxiredoxin1 (Prx1) oligomerization (for stable cell line generation)
Depositing lab: Tobias Dick. Depositing organization: Deutsches Krebsforschungszentrum (DKFZ). Publication: Real-time monitoring of peroxiredoxin oligomerization dynamics in living cells. Pastor-Flores D, Talwar D, Pedre B, Dick TP. Proc Natl Acad Sci U S A. 2020 Jun 29. pii: 1915275117. doi: 10.1073/pnas.1915275117. PubMed 32601209.
Backbone
  Vector backbone: pLPCX
  Vector type: Mammalian Expression, Retroviral
  Selectable markers: Puromycin
Growth in bacteria
  Bacterial resistance: Ampicillin, 100 μg/mL
  Growth temperature: 37°C
  Growth strain: NEB Stable
  Copy number: Low Copy
Gene/Insert
  Gene/Insert name: mCER-Prx1
  Species: H. sapiens (human)
Terms and licenses: Academic/Nonprofit Terms; Industry Terms: Not Available to Industry
How to cite: pLPCX mCER-Prx1 was a gift from Tobias Dick (Addgene plasmid # 158227 ; http://n2t.net/addgene:158227 ; RRID:Addgene_158227)
